>Addgene plasmid #90602 | CDCA8 B5.6 gRNA | addgene full sequence | sequence record 183315 | Addgene NGS Result
GCCGCAGCCGAACGACCGAGCGCAGCGAGTCAGTGAGCGAGGAAGCGGAAGAGCGCCCAATACGCAAACC
GCCTCTCCCCGCGCGTTGGCCGATTCATTAATGCAGCTGGCACGACAGGTTTCCCGACTGGAAAGCGGGC
AGTGAGCGCAACGCAATTAATGTGAGTTAGCTCACTCATTAGGCACCCCAGGCTTTACACTTTATGCTTC
CGGCTCGTATGTTGTGTGGAATTGTGAGCGGATAACAATTTCACACAGGAAACAGCTATGACCATGATTA
CGCCAAGCGCGCAATTAACCCTCACTAAAGGGAACAAAAGCTGGAGCTGCAAGCTTAATGTAGTCTTATG
CAATACTCTTGTAGTCTTGCAACATGGTAACGATGAGTTAGCAACATGCCTTACAAGGAGAGAAAAAGCA
CCGTGCATGCCGATTGGTGGAAGTAAGGTGGTACGATCGTGCCTTATTAGGAAGGCAACAGACGGGTCTG
ACATGGATTGGACGAACCACTGAATTGCCGCATTGCAGAGATATTGTATTTAAGTGCCTAGCTCGATACA
TAAACGGGTCTCTCTGGTTAGACCAGATCTGAGCCTGGGAGCTCTCTGGCTAACTAGGGAACCCACTGCT
TAAGCCTCAATAAAGCTTGCCTTGAGTGCTTCAAGTAGTGTGTGCCCGTCTGTTGTGTGACTCTGGTAAC
TAGAGATCCCTCAGACCCTTTTAGTCAGTGTGGAAAATCTCTAGCAGTGGCGCCCGAACAGGGACTTGAA
AGCGAAAGGGAAACCAGAGGAGCTCTCTCGACGCAGGACTCGGCTTGCTGAAGCGCGCACGGCAAGAGGC
GAGGGGCGGCGACTGGTGAGTACGCCAAAAATTTTGACTAGCGGAGGCTAGAAGGAGAGAGATGGGTGCG
AGAGCGTCAGTATTAAGCGGGGGAGAATTAGATCGCGATGGGAAAAAATTCGGTTAAGGCCAGGGGGAAA
GAAAAAATATAAATTAAAACATATAGTATGGGCAAGCAGGGAGCTAGAACGATTCGCAGTTAATCCTGGC
CTGTTAGAAACATCAGAAGGCTGTAGACAAATACTGGGACAGCTACAACCATCCCTTCAGACAGGATCAG
AAGAACTTAGATCATTATATAATACAGTAGCAACCCTCTATTGTGTGCATCAAAGGATAGAGATAAAAGA
CACCAAGGAAGCTTTAGACAAGATAGAGGAAGAGCAAAACAAAAGTAAGACCACCGCACAGCAAGCGGCC
GCTGATCTTCAGACCTGGAGGAGGAGATATGAGGGACAATTGGAGAAGTGAATTATATAAATATAAAGTA
GTAAAAATTGAACCATTAGGAGTAGCACCCACCAAGGCAAAGAGAAGAGTGGTGCAGAGAGAAAAAAGAG
CAGTGGGAATAGGAGCTTTGTTCCTTGGGTTCTTGGGAGCAGCAGGAAGCACTATGGGCGCAGCGTCAAT
GACGCTGACGGTACAGGCCAGACAATTATTGTCTGGTATAGTGCAGCAGCAGAACAATTTGCTGAGGGCT
ATTGAGGCGCAACAGCATCTGTTGCAACTCACAGTCTGGGGCATCAAGCAGCTCCAGGCAAGAATCCTGG
CTGTGGAAAGATACCTAAAGGATCAACAGCTCCTGGGGATTTGGGGTTGCTCTGGAAAACTCATTTGCAC
CACTGCTGTGCCTTGGAATGCTAGTTGGAGTAATAAATCTCTGGAACAGATTTGGAATCACACGACCTGG
ATGGAGTGGGACAGAGAAATTAACAATTACACAAGCTTAATACACTCCTTAATTGAAGAATCGCAAAACC
AGCAAGAAAAGAATGAACAAGAATTATTGGAATTAGATAAATGGGCAAGTTTGTGGAATTGGTTTAACAT
AACAAATTGGCTGTGGTATATAAAATTATTCATAATGATAGTAGGAGGCTTGGTAGGTTTAAGAATAGTT
TTTGCTGTACTTTCTATAGTGAATAGAGTTAGGCAGGGATATTCACCATTATCGTTTCAGACCCACCTCC
CAACCCCGAGGGGACCCAGAGAGGGCCTATTTCCCATGATTCCTTCATATTTGCATATACGATACAAGGC
TGTTAGAGAGATAATTAGAATTAATTTGACTGTAAACACAAAGATATTAGTACAAAATACGTGACGTAGA
AAGTAATAATTTCTTGGGTAGTTTGCAGTTTTAAAATTATGTTTTAAAATGGACTATCATATGCTTACCG
TAACTTGAAAGTATTTCGATTTCTTGGCTTTATATATCTTGTGGAAAGGACGAAACACCGAGGCTCTGCG
CGAGATGAACGTTTAAGAGCTATGCTGGAAACAGCATAGCAAGTTTAAATAAGGCTAGTCCGTTATCAAC
TTGAAAAAGTGGCACCGAGTCGGTGCTTTTTTTGAATTCTAGATCTTGAGACAAATGGCAGTATTCATCC
ACAATTTTAAAAGAAAAGGGGGGATTGGGGGGTACAGTGCAGGGGAAAGAATAGTAGACATAATAGCAAC
AGACATACAAACTAAAGAATTACAAAAACAAATTACAAAAATTCAAAATTTTCGGGTTTATTACAGGGAC
AGCAGAGATCCACTTTGGCGCCGGCTCGAGTGGCTCCGGTGCCCGTCAGTGGGCAGAGCGCACATCGCCC
ACAGTCCCCGAGAAGTTGGGGGGAGGGGTCGGCAATTGAACCGGTGCCTAGAGAAGGTGGCGCGGGGTAA
ACTGGGAAAGTGATGTCGTGTACTGGCTCCGCCTTTTTCCCGAGGGTGGGGGAGAACCGTATATAAGTGC
AGTAGTCGCCGTGAACGTTCTTTTTCGCAACGGGTTTGCCGCCAGAACACAGGTGTCGTGACGCGGGATC
CGCCACCATGACCGAGTACAAGCCCACGGTGCGCCTCGCCACCCGCGACGACGTCCCCAGGGCCGTACGC
ACCCTCGCCGCCGCGTTCGCCGACTACCCCGCCACGCGCCACACCGTCGATCCGGACCGCCACATCGAGC
GGGTCACCGAGCTGCAAGAACTCTTCCTCACGCGCGTCGGGCTCGACATCGGCAAGGTGTGGGTCGCGGA
CGACGGCGCCGCGGTGGCGGTCTGGACCACGCCGGAGAGCGTCGAAGCGGGGGCGGTGTTCGCCGAGATC
GGCCCGCGCATGGCCGAGTTGAGCGGTTCCCGGCTGGCCGCGCAGCAACAGATGGAAGGCCTCCTGGCGC
CGCACCGGCCCAAGGAGCCCGCGTGGTTCCTGGCCACCGTCGGAGTCTCGCCCGACCACCAGGGCAAGGG
TCTGGGCAGCGCCGTCGTGCTCCCCGGAGTGGAGGCGGCCGAGCGCGCCGGGGTGCCCGCCTTCCTGGAG
ACCTCCGCGCCCCGCAACCTCCCCTTCTACGAGCGGCTCGGCTTCACCGTCACCGCCGACGTCGAGGTGC
CCGAAGGACCGCGCACCTGGTGCATGACCCGCAAGCCCGGTGCCTGAACGCGTTAAGTCGACAATCAACC
TCTGGATTACAAAATTTGTGAAAGATTGACTGGTATTCTTAACTATGTTGCTCCTTTTACGCTATGTGGA
TACGCTGCTTTAATGCCTTTGTATCATGCTATTGCTTCCCGTATGGCTTTCATTTTCTCCTCCTTGTATA
AATCCTGGTTGCTGTCTCTTTATGAGGAGTTGTGGCCCGTTGTCAGGCAACGTGGCGTGGTGTGCACTGT
GTTTGCTGACGCAACCCCCACTGGTTGGGGCATTGCCACCACCTGTCAGCTCCTTTCCGGGACTTTCGCT
TTCCCCCTCCCTATTGCCACGGCGGAACTCATCGCCGCCTGCCTTGCCCGCTGCTGGACAGGGGCTCGGC
TGTTGGGCACTGACAATTCCGTGGTGTTGTCGGGGAAATCATCGTCCTTTCCTTGGCTGCTCGCCTGTGT
TGCCACCTGGATTCTGCGCGGGACGTCCTTCTGCTACGTCCCTTCGGCCCTCAATCCAGCGGACCTTCCT
TCCCGCGGCCTGCTGCCGGCTCTGCGGCCTCTTCCGCGTCTTCGCCTTCGCCCTCAGACGAGTCGGATCT
CCCTTTGGGCCGCCTCCCCGCGTCGACTTTAAGACCAATGACTTACAAGGCAGCTGTAGATCTTAGCCAC
TTTTTAAAAGAAAAGGGGGGACTGGAAGGGCTAATTCACTCCCAACGAAGACAAGATCTGCTTTTTGCTT
GTACTGGGTCTCTCTGGTTAGACCAGATCTGAGCCTGGGAGCTCTCTGGCTAACTAGGGAACCCACTGCT
TAAGCCTCAATAAAGCTTGCCTTGAGTGCTTCAAGTAGTGTGTGCCCGTCTGTTGTGTGACTCTGGTAAC
TAGAGATCCCTCAGACCCTTTTAGTCAGTGTGGAAAATCTCTAGCAGTACGTATAGTAGTTCATGTCATC
TTATTATTCAGTATTTATAACTTGCAAAGAAATGAATATCAGAGAGTGAGAGGAACTTGTTTATTGCAGC
TTATAATGGTTACAAATAAAGCAATAGCATCACAAATTTCACAAATAAAGCATTTTTTTCACTGCATTCT
AGTTGTGGTTTGTCCAAACTCATCAATGTATCTTATCATGTCTGGCTCTAGCTATCCCGCCCCTAACTCC
GCCCATCCCGCCCCTAACTCCGCCCAGTTCCGCCCATTCTCCGCCCCATGGCTGACTAATTTTTTTTATT
TATGCAGAGGCCGAGGCCGCCTCGGCCTCTGAGCTATTCCAGAAGTAGTGAGGAGGCTTTTTTGGAGGCC
TAGGGACGTACCCAATTCGCCCTATAGTGAGTCGTATTACGCGCGCTCACTGGCCGTCGTTTTACAACGT
CGTGACTGGGAAAACCCTGGCGTTACCCAACTTAATCGCCTTGCAGCACATCCCCCTTTCGCCAGCTGGC
GTAATAGCGAAGAGGCCCGCACCGATCGCCCTTCCCAACAGTTGCGCAGCCTGAATGGCGAATGGG
[124 nt withheld, positions 4967-5090]
C
[91 nt withheld, positions 5092-5182]
A
[49 nt withheld, positions 5184-5232]
CCTTTGACGTTGGAGTCCACGTTCTTT
[37 nt withheld, positions 5260-5296]
ACCCTATCTCGGTCTATTCTTTTGATTTATAAGGGATTTTGCCGATTTCGGCCTATTGGTTAAAAAATGA
GCTGATTTAACAAAAATTTAACGCGAATTTTAACAAAATATTAACGCTTACAATTTAGGTGGCACTTTTC
GGGGAAATGTGCGCGGAACCCCTATTTGTTTATTTTTCTAAATACATTCAAATATGTATCCGCTCATGAG
ACAATAACCCTGATAAATGCTTCAATAATATTGAAAAAGGAAGAGTATGAGTATTCAACATTTCCGTGTC
GCCCTTATTCCCTTTTTTGCGGCATTTTGCCTTCCTGTTTTTGCTCACCCAGAAACGCTGGTGAAAGTAA
AAGATGCTGAAGATCAGTTGGGTGCACGAGTGGGTTACATCGAACTGGATCTCAACAGCGGTAAGATCCT
TGAGAGTTTTCGCCCCGAAGAACGTTTTCCAATGATGAGCACTTTTAAAGTTCTGCTATGTGGCGCGGTA
TTATCCCGTATTGACGCCGGGCAAGAGCAACTCGGTCGCCGCATACACTATTCTCAGAATGACTTGGTTG
AGTACTCACCAGTCACAGAAAAGCATCTTACGGATGGCATGACAGTAAGAGAATTATGCAGTGCTGCCAT
AACCATGAGTGATAACACTGCGGCCAACTTACTTCTGACAACGATCGGAGGACCGAAGGAGCTAACCGCT
TTTTTGCACAACATGGGGGATCATGTAACTCGCCTTGATCGTTGGGAACCGGAGCTGAATGAAGCCATAC
CAAACGACGAGCGTGACACCACGATGCCTGTAGCAATGGCAACAACGTTGCGCAAACTATTAACTGGCGA
ACTACTTACTCTAGCTTCCCGGCAACAATTAATAGACTGGATGGAGGCGGATAAAGTTGCAGGACCACTT
CTGCGCTCGGCCCTTCCGGCTGGCTGGTTTATTGCTGATAAATCTGGAGCCGGTGAGCGTGGGTCTCGCG
GTATCATTGCAGCACTGGGGCCAGATGGTAAGCCCTCCCGTATCGTAGTTATCTACACGACGGGGAGTCA
GGCAACTATGGATGAACGAAATAGACAGATCGCTGAGATAGGTGCCTCACTGATTAAGCATTGGTAACTG
TCAGACCAAGTTTACTCATATATACTTTAGATTGATTTAAAACTTCATTTTTAATTTAAAAGGATCTAGG
TGAAGATCCTTTTTGATAATCTCATGACCAAAATCCCTTAACGTGAGTTTTCGTTCCACTGAGCGTCAGA
CCCCGTAGAAAAGATCAAAGGATCTTCTTGAGATCCTTTTTTTCTGCGCGTAATCTGCTGCTTGCAAACA
AAAAAACCACCGCTACCAGCGGTGGTTTGTTTGCCGGATCAAGAGCTACCAACTCTTTTTCCGAAGGTAA
CTGGCTTCAGCAGAGCGCAGATACCAAATACTGTTCTTCTAGTGTAGCCGTAGTTAGGCCACCACTTCAA
GAACTCTGTAGCACCGCCTACATACCTCGCTCTGCTAATCCTGTTACCAGTGGCTGCTGCCAGTGGCGAT
AAGTCGTGTCTTACCGGGTTGGACTCAAGACGATAGTTACCGGATAAGGCGCAGCGGTCGGGCTGAACGG
GGGGTTCGTGCACACAGCCCAGCTTGGAGCGAACGACCTACACCGAACTGAGATACCTACAGCGTGAGCT
ATGAGAAAGCGCCACGCTTCCCGAAGGGAGAAAGGCGGACAGGTATCCGGTAAGCGGCAGGGTCGGAACA
GGAGAGCGCACGAGGGAGCTTCCAGGGGGAAACGCCTGGTATCTTTATAGTCCTGTCGGGTTTCGCCACC
TCTGACTTGAGCGTCGATTTTTGTGATGCTCGTCAGGGGGGCGGAGCCTATGGAAAAACGCCAGCAACGC
GGCCTTTTTACGGTTCCTGGCCTTTTGCTGGCCTTTTGCTCACATGTTCTTTCCTGCGTTATCCCCTGAT
TCTGTGGATAACCGTATTACCGCCTTTGAGTGAGCTGATACCGCTC
Features (pLannotate 1.2.2; 28 found; start..end, strand, type, name):
      1..51      +  rep_origin     RSF ori (fragment): Plasmids containing the RSF 1030 origin of replication can be propagated in E. coli cells that contain additional plasmids with compatible origins.
     53..145     +  CDS            lacI (fragment): lac repressor; lacI; The lac repressor binds to the lac operator to inhibit transcription in E. coli. This inhibition can be relieved by adding lactose or isopropyl-β-D-thiogalactopyranoside (IPTG).
    158..179     +  protein_bind   CAP binding site: CAP binding activates transcription in the presence of cAMP. E. coli catabolite activator protein
    194..224     +  promoter       lac promoter: promoter for the E. coli lac operon
    232..248     +  protein_bind   lac operator: The lac repressor binds to the lac operator to inhibit transcription in E. coli. This inhibition can be relieved by adding lactose or isopropyl-β-D-thiogalactopyranoside (IPTG). lac repressor encoded by lacI
    293..311     +  promoter       T3 promoter: promoter for bacteriophage T3 RNA polymerase
    339..565     +  promoter       RSV promoter: Rous sarcoma virus enhancer/promoter
    566..746     +  LTR            5' LTR (truncated): truncated 5' long terminal repeat (LTR) from HIV-1
    793..918     +  misc_feature   HIV-1 Ψ: packaging signal of human immunodeficiency virus type 1
    902..1265    +  CDS            HIV-1 gag (fragment): gag protein from human immunodeficiency virus 1; gag
   1411..1644    +  misc_feature   RRE: The Rev response element (RRE) of HIV-1 allows for Rev-dependent mRNA export from the nucleus to the cytoplasm.
   2021..2047    +  CDS            Rev (fragment): human immunodeficiency virus 1 (HIV-1) Rev protein; rev; enhances nuclear export of unspliced and incompletely spliced viral mRNAs
   2051..2291    +  promoter       U6 promoter: RNA polymerase III promoter for human U6 snRNA
   2339..2406    +  misc_RNA       tracrRNA (fragment): trans-activating CRISPR RNA for the Streptococcus pyogenes CRISPR/Cas9 system
   2455..2572    +  misc_feature   cPPT/CTS: central polypurine tract and central termination sequence of HIV-1
   2641..2852    +  promoter       EF-1α core promoter: core promoter for human elongation factor EF-1α
   2878..3477    +  CDS            PuroR (fragment): puromycin N-acetyltransferase; pac from Streptomyces; confers resistance to puromycin
   3493..4081    +  misc_feature   WPRE: woodchuck hepatitis virus posttranscriptional regulatory element
   4132..4151    +  misc_feature   cPPT/CTS (fragment): central polypurine tract and central termination sequence of HIV-1
   4153..4386    +  LTR            3' LTR (ΔU3): self-inactivating 3' long terminal repeat (LTR) from HIV-1
   4464..4585    +  polyA_signal   SV40 poly(A) signal: SV40 polyadenylation signal
   4625..4760    +  rep_origin     SV40 ori: SV40 origin of replication
   4781..4799    -  promoter       T7 promoter: promoter for bacteriophage T7 RNA polymerase
   4807..4962    +  CDS            lacZα (fragment): LacZα fragment of β-galactosidase; lacZ fragment
   4967..5395    +  rep_origin     f1 ori (sequence partly withheld): f1 bacteriophage origin of replication; arrow indicates direction of (+) strand synthesis
   5448..5552    +  promoter       AmpR promoter: bla
   5553..6413    +  CDS            AmpR: β-lactamase; bla; confers resistance to ampicillin, carbenicillin, and related antibiotics
   6584..7172    +  rep_origin     ori: high-copy-number ColE1/pMB1/pBR322/pUC origin of replication
