[The description below was written by a language model from this plasmid's Addgene catalogue record and pLannotate feature annotations shown in this document.]
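Description:
CDCA8 B5.6 gRNA is a third-generation lentiviral CRISPR guide plasmid built on the pLenti-sgRNA backbone, carrying a single guide RNA directed against human CDCA8. The guide oligonucleotide was inserted between two BsmBI sites, both destroyed in cloning, so that it sits directly downstream of the human U6 RNA polymerase III promoter and upstream of the Streptococcus pyogenes guide scaffold (annotated as a tracrRNA fragment). The depositor notes that the listed guide sequence includes the 5′ BsmBI overhang and is not strictly the 20-nucleotide spacer. No Cas9 coding sequence is annotated, so the nuclease must be supplied separately in the target cells.

The viral cassette has the usual third-generation layout. An RSV promoter drives a truncated HIV-1 5′ LTR, making genomic RNA production Tat-independent. This is followed by the Ψ packaging signal with a partial gag region, the RRE for Rev-dependent export, a cPPT/CTS element, and a self-inactivating ΔU3 3′ LTR. Downstream of the guide cassette, an EF-1α core promoter expresses puromycin N-acetyltransferase for selection of transduced mammalian cells, and a WPRE enhances transcript expression. Outside the LTRs lie an SV40 poly(A) signal and SV40 origin. In E. coli the plasmid replicates through a high-copy ColE1/pUC-type origin and is selected with ampicillin; an f1 origin and remnants of lac, T3 and T7 elements are also present. The sequenced record is 7,302 nt, shorter than the catalogued backbone size of 9,151 bp, a difference the record does not explain.

The plasmid belongs to a series of guides used for a large-scale analysis of Cas9-mediated knockouts of cell-cycle genes in human cells and the resulting p53-dependent responses.
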