Addgene plasmid #90602: CDCA8 B5.6 gRNA
Purpose: 3rd generation lentiviral gRNA plasmid targeting human CDCA8
Depositing lab: Iain Cheeseman. Depositing organization: Whitehead Institute for Biomedical Research. Publication: Large-Scale Analysis of CRISPR/Cas9 Cell-Cycle Knockouts Reveals the Diversity of p53-Dependent Responses to Cell-Cycle Defects. McKinley KL, Cheeseman IM. Dev Cell. 2017 Feb 27;40(4):405-420.e2. doi: 10.1016/j.devcel.2017.01.012. Epub 2017 Feb 16. PubMed 28216383.
Backbone
  Vector backbone: pLenti-sgRNA
  Backbone manufacturer: Eric Lander & David Sabatini labs (Addgene plasmid #71409)
  Backbone size w/o insert (bp): 9151
  Vector type: Lentiviral, CRISPR
  Selectable markers: Puromycin
Growth in bacteria
  Bacterial resistance: Ampicillin, 100 μg/mL
  Growth temperature: 37°C
  Growth strain: NEB Stable
  Copy number: Unknown
Gene/Insert
  Gene/Insert name: CDCA8 (Guide Designation B5.6) (alt name: pKMKO series)
  gRNA/shRNA sequence: CACCgAGGCTCTGCGCGAGATGAAC
  Species: H. sapiens (human)
  Promoter: U6
  Cloning method: Restriction Enzyme; 5′ cloning site BsmBI (destroyed during cloning); 3′ cloning site BsmBI (destroyed during cloning)
  Sequencing primers: 5′ hU6-F (5'-GAGGGCCTATTTCCCATGATT-3'); 3′ EF1a-R (5'-CACGGCGACTACTGCACTTA-3')
Terms and licenses: Academic/Nonprofit Terms; Industry Terms: Not Available to Industry
Depositor comments: Please note that gRNA target sequence listed is not strictly the 20nt spacer sequence, but also contains the 5' BsmBI overhang. For more information about knockout human cell lines generated using this plasmid, please see http://cellcycleknockouts.wi.mit.edu/ .
How to cite: CDCA8 B5.6 gRNA was a gift from Iain Cheeseman (Addgene plasmid # 90602 ; http://n2t.net/addgene:90602 ; RRID:Addgene_90602)
